Addgene plasmid #199550: PB513B-1/TRE-hHNF1α-hHNF3β-hCEBPα-hCEBPβ-hCEBPγ-EF1α-Puro
Purpose: PiggyBac-based transposon vector plasmid which encodes the expression units of liver-enriched transcription factor genes (hHNF1α-hHNF3β-hCEBPα-hCEBPβ-hCEBP-γ) under control of the TRE/PCMVmin promoter
Depositing lab: Masamichi Kamihira. Depositing organization: Kyushu University. Publication: HepG2-Based Designer Cells with Heat-Inducible Enhanced Liver Functions. Kitano H, Kawabe Y, Kamihira M. Cells. 2022 Apr 1;11(7):1194. doi: 10.3390/cells11071194. PubMed 35406758.
Backbone
  Vector backbone: PB513B-1
  Backbone manufacturer: SBI
  Vector type: Mammalian Expression ; PiggyBac transposon vector
  Selectable markers: Puromycin
Growth in bacteria
  Bacterial resistance: Ampicillin, 100 μg/mL
  Growth temperature: 37°C
  Growth strain: DH5alpha
  Copy number: High Copy
Gene/Insert
  Gene/Insert name: hHNF1α-hHNF3β-hCEBPα-hCEBPβ-hCEBPγ
  Species: H. sapiens (human)
  Entrez Gene: HNF1A (a.k.a. HNF-1-alpha, HNF-1A, HNF1, HNF1alpha, HNF4A, IDDM20, LFB1, MODY3, TCF-1, TCF1); FOXA2 (a.k.a. HNF-3-beta, HNF3B, TCF3B); CEBPB (a.k.a. C/EBP-beta, IL6DBP, NF-IL6, TCF5); CEBPA (a.k.a. C/EBP-alpha, CEBP); CEBPG (a.k.a. GPE1BP, IG/EBP-1)
  Promoter: TRE+CMVmin promoter
  Cloning method: Restriction Enzyme; 5′ cloning site SpeI (not destroyed); 3′ cloning site NheI (not destroyed)
  Sequencing primers: 5′ CCCAGTCACGACGTTGTAAAACG; 3′ AGCGGATAACAATTTCACACAGG
Terms and licenses: Academic/Nonprofit Terms; Industry Terms: Not Available to Industry
How to cite: PB513B-1/TRE-hHNF1α-hHNF3β-hCEBPα-hCEBPβ-hCEBPγ-EF1α-Puro was a gift from Masamichi Kamihira (Addgene plasmid # 199550 ; http://n2t.net/addgene:199550 ; RRID:Addgene_199550)
