[The description below was written by a language model from this plasmid's Addgene catalogue record and pLannotate feature annotations shown in this document.]
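Description:
PB513B-1/TRE-hHNF1α-hHNF3β-hCEBPα-hCEBPβ-hCEBPγ-EF1α-Puro is a 12.6 kb PiggyBac transposon vector for mammalian expression, built on the commercial PB513B-1 backbone. It is propagated in E. coli as a high-copy plasmid through a ColE1/pUC-type origin with ampicillin selection (bla under its own promoter). The backbone also carries an f1 phage origin and remnants of a lacZα/lac promoter region. The automated feature table does not annotate the PiggyBac terminal repeats. The short "lambda portal protein" fragments flagged on either side of the cargo are probably spurious similarity hits, so the transposon boundaries cannot be read from the annotation.

The payload is a tetracycline-responsive cassette. A tight TRE promoter (seven tet operators fused to a minimal CMV promoter) sits upstream of five human liver-enriched transcription factor coding sequences arranged head to tail in the same orientation: HNF1A, FOXA2 (HNF3β), CEBPA, CEBPB and CEBPG. Gaps of roughly 65 to 85 nt separate the open reading frames. The record does not say what lies in these gaps or how the downstream genes are expressed, although the catalogue refers to "expression units". Transcription from the TRE requires a tet transactivator supplied from elsewhere, since none is encoded here. Downstream, an EF-1α core promoter combined with an HTLV-1 LTR fragment drives puromycin N-acetyltransferase, followed by a partial WPRE and an SV40 polyadenylation signal, which allows puromycin selection of cells carrying the cargo.

Co-delivery with a PiggyBac transposase, also not encoded here, would integrate the cargo into the genome. The associated work concerns HepG2-based designer cells with heat-inducible enhancement of liver functions, which is consistent with using this vector to switch on hepatic transcription factors on demand.
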