Features (pLannotate 1.2.2; 23 found; start..end, strand, type, name):
      1..105     -  promoter       AmpR promoter: bla
    158..586     -  rep_origin     f1 ori (sequence partly withheld): f1 bacteriophage origin of replication; arrow indicates direction of (+) strand synthesis
    591..746     -  CDS            lacZα (fragment): LacZα fragment of β-galactosidase; lacZ fragment
    748..867     +  CDS            B (fragment): PORTL_LAMBD - Experimental evidence at protein level: Swiss-Prot protein existence level 1. Forms the portal vertex of the capsid (PubMed:6228056, PubMed:6232391). This portal plays critical roles in head assembly, genome packaging, neck/tail attachment, and genome ejection (Probable). The portal protein multimerizes as a single ring-shaped homododecamer arranged around a central channel (PubMed:6232391). Binds to the terminase subunits to form the packaging machine (PubMed:7799432). From Escherichia phage lambda (Bacteriophage lambda).
   1363..1674    +  promoter       tight TRE promoter: Tet-responsive promoter PTight, consisting of seven tet operator sequences followed by the minimal CMV promoter
   1695..3587    +  CDS            HNF1A: HNF1A_HUMAN - Also known as TCF1. Experimental evidence at protein level: Swiss-Prot protein existence level 1. Transcriptional activator that regulates the tissue specific expression of multiple genes, especially in pancreatic islet cells and in liver (By similarity). Binds to the inverted palindrome 5'- GTTAATNATTAAC-3' (PubMed:12453420, PubMed:10966642). Activates the transcription of CYP1A2, CYP2E1 and CYP3A11 (By similarity). From Homo sapiens (Human).
   3672..5042    +  CDS            FOXA2: FOXA2_HUMAN - Also known as HNF3B, TCF3B. Experimental evidence at protein level: Swiss-Prot protein existence level 1. Transcription factor that is involved in embryonic development, establishment of tissue-specific gene expression and regulation of gene expression in differentiated tissues. Is thought to act as a 'pioneer' factor opening the compacted chromatin for other proteins through interactions with nucleosomal core histones and thereby replacing linker histones at target enhancer and/or promoter sites. Binds DNA with the consensus sequence 5'- [AC]A[AT]T[AG]TT[GT][AG][CT]T[CT]-3' (By
   5112..6185    +  CDS            CEBPA: CEBPA_HUMAN - Also known as CEBP From Homo sapiens (Human).
   6252..7286    +  CDS            CEBPB: CEBPB_HUMAN - Also known as TCF5. Experimental evidence at protein level: Swiss-Prot protein existence level 1. [Isoform 3]: Acts as a dominant negative through heterodimerization with isoform 2 (PubMed:11741938). Promotes osteoblast differentiation and osteoclastogenesis (By similarity). From Homo sapiens (Human).
   7353..7802    +  CDS            CEBPG: CEBPG_HUMAN - Experimental evidence at protein level: Swiss-Prot protein existence level 1. Transcription factor that binds to the promoter and the enhancer regions of target genes. Binds to the enhancer element PRE-I (positive regulatory element-I) of the IL-4 gene (PubMed:7665092). Binds to the promoter and the enhancer of the immunoglobulin heavy chain. Binds to GPE1, a cis-acting element in the G-CSF gene promoter. From Homo sapiens (Human).
   7844..8055    +  promoter       EF-1α core promoter: core promoter for human elongation factor EF-1α
   8068..8336    +  LTR            5' LTR (truncated): truncated 5' long terminal repeat (LTR) from human T-cell leukemia virus (HTLV) type 1
   8436..9035    +  CDS            PuroR: puromycin N-acetyltransferase; pac from Streptomyces alboniger; confers resistance to puromycin
   9036..9142    +  misc_feature   WPRE (fragment): woodchuck hepatitis virus posttranscriptional regulatory element
   9151..9272    +  polyA_signal   SV40 poly(A) signal: SV40 polyadenylation signal
   9290..9382    +  ncRNA          G-CSF SLDE: Accession: RF00183 - G-CSF factor stem-loop destabilising element (SLDE)
  10079..10546   +  CDS            B (fragment): PORTL_LAMBD - Experimental evidence at protein level: Swiss-Prot protein existence level 1. Forms the portal vertex of the capsid (PubMed:6228056, PubMed:6232391). This portal plays critical roles in head assembly, genome packaging, neck/tail attachment, and genome ejection (Probable). The portal protein multimerizes as a single ring-shaped homododecamer arranged around a central channel (PubMed:6232391). Binds to the terminase subunits to form the packaging machine (PubMed:7799432). From Escherichia phage lambda (Bacteriophage lambda).
  10582..10604   -  protein_bind   lac operator (fragment): The lac repressor binds to the lac operator to inhibit transcription in E. coli. This inhibition can be relieved by adding lactose or isopropyl-β-D-thiogalactopyranoside (IPTG). lac repressor encoded by lacI
  10608..10638   -  promoter       lac promoter: promoter for the E. coli lac operon
  10653..10674   -  protein_bind   CAP binding site: CAP binding activates transcription in the presence of cAMP. E. coli catabolite activator protein
  10687..10779   -  CDS            lacI (fragment): lac repressor; lacI; The lac repressor binds to the lac operator to inhibit transcription in E. coli. This inhibition can be relieved by adding lactose or isopropyl-β-D-thiogalactopyranoside (IPTG).
  10962..11550   -  rep_origin     ori: high-copy-number ColE1/pMB1/pBR322/pUC origin of replication
  11721..12581   -  CDS            AmpR: β-lactamase; bla; confers resistance to ampicillin, carbenicillin, and related antibiotics
>Addgene plasmid #199550 | PB513B-1/TRE-hHNF1α-hHNF3β-hCEBPα-hCEBPβ-hCEBPγ-EF1α-Puro | addgene full sequence | sequence record 405449 | Addgene NGS Result
ACTCTTCCTTTTTCAATATTATTGAAGCATTTATCAGGGTTATTGTCTCATGAGCGGATACATATTTGAA
TGTATTTAGAAAAATAAACAAATAGGGGTTCCGCGCACATTTCCCCGAAAAGTGCCACCTAAATTGTAAG
CGTTAATATTTTGTTAAAATTCGCGTTAAATTTTTGTTAAATCAGCTCATTTTTTAACCAATAGGCCGAA
ATCGGCAAAATCCCTTATAAATCAAAAGAATAGACCGAGATAGGGT
[37 nt withheld, positions 257-293]
AAAGAACGTGGACTCCAACGTCAAAGG
[49 nt withheld, positions 321-369]
T
[91 nt withheld, positions 371-461]
G
[124 nt withheld, positions 463-586]
CCCATTCGCCATTCAGGCTGCGCAACTGTTGGGAAGGGCGATCGGTGCGGGCCTCTTCGCTATTACGCCA
GCTGGCGAAAGGGGGATGTGCTGCAAGGCGATTAAGTTGGGTAACGCCAGGGTTTTCCCAGTCACGACGT
TGTAAAACGACGGCCAGTGAGCGCGCCTCGTTCATTCACGTTTTTGAACCCGTGGAGGACGGGCAGACTC
GCGGTGCAAATGTGTTTTACAGCGTGATGGAGCAGATGAAGATGCTCGACACGCTGCAGAACACGCAGCT
AGATTAACCCTAGAAAGATAATCATATTGTGACGTACGTTAAAGATAATCATGTGTAAAATTGACGCATG
TGTTTTATCGGTCTGTATATCGAGGTTTATTTATTAATTTGAATAGATATTAAGTTTTATTATATTTACA
CTTACATACTAATAATAAATTCAACAAACAATTTATTTATGTTTATTTATTTATTAAAAAAAACAAAAAC
TCAAAATTTCTTCTATAAAGTAACAAAACTTTTATGAGGGACAGCCCCCCCCCAAAGCCCCCAGGGATGT
AATTACGTCCCTCCCCCGCTAGGGGGCAGCAGCGAGCCGCCCGGGGCTCCGCTCCGGTCCGGCGCTCCCC
CCGCATCCCCGAGCCGGCAGCGTGCGGGGACAGCCCGGGCACGGGGAAGGTGGCACGGGATCGCTTTCCT
CTGAACGCTTCTCGCTGCTCTTTGAGCCTGCAGACACCTGGGGGGATACGGGGAAAAGGCCTCCACGGCC
ACTAGTTTTACTCCCTATCAGTGATAGAGAACGTATGTCGAGTTTACTCCCTATCAGTGATAGAGAACGA
TGTCGAGTTTACTCCCTATCAGTGATAGAGAACGTATGTCGAGTTTACTCCCTATCAGTGATAGAGAACG
TATGTCGAGTTTACTCCCTATCAGTGATAGAGAACGTATGTCGAGTTTATCCCTATCAGTGATAGAGAAC
GTATGTCGAGTTTACTCCCTATCAGTGATAGAGAACGTATGTCGAGGTAGGCGTGTACGGTGGGAGGCCT
ATATAAGCAGAGCTCGTTTAGTGAACCGTCAGATCGCCTGGAATCTAGAGCCGCCACCATGGTGTCCAAG
CTGTCCCAGCTGCAAACCGAGCTGCTGGCCGCTCTGCTGGAGAGCGGACTGAGCAAAGAGGCCCTGATCC
AGGCCCTCGGCGAACCCGGACCTTATCTGCTGGCCGGCGAAGGCCCTCTGGACAAAGGCGAGAGCTGTGG
CGGAGGCAGAGGCGAACTGGCTGAGCTGCCCAATGGACTGGGAGAGACCAGGGGCAGCGAGGACGAGACA
GACGACGACGGCGAGGACTTTACCCCTCCCATCCTGAAAGAGCTGGAGAACCTGAGCCCCGAAGAGGCCG
CCCATCAGAAAGCCGTGGTGGAGACACTGCTGCAGGAGGACCCCTGGAGGGTCGCCAAGATGGTGAAGAG
CTACCTGCAGCAGCACAACATCCCCCAAAGAGAAGTGGTGGACACCACCGGCCTGAATCAAAGCCACCTG
TCCCAGCACCTGAATAAGGGCACCCCCATGAAAACCCAGAAGAGGGCCGCTCTCTACACCTGGTACGTGA
GAAAGCAGAGGGAAGTGGCTCAGCAGTTTACCCATGCCGGCCAAGGCGGCCTGATCGAAGAGCCCACCGG
CGATGAGCTGCCTACCAAGAAGGGAAGGAGGAACAGGTTCAAGTGGGGACCTGCCTCCCAGCAGATCCTG
TTTCAGGCCTACGAGAGGCAGAAGAACCCTAGCAAAGAGGAGAGGGAGACCCTGGTGGAAGAGTGCAACA
GAGCCGAATGCATCCAGAGGGGCGTCAGCCCTAGCCAGGCTCAGGGACTGGGCAGCAATCTGGTCACCGA
AGTGAGGGTGTACAACTGGTTCGCCAACAGGAGAAAGGAGGAGGCCTTCAGACACAAGCTGGCTATGGAT
ACCTACAGCGGACCTCCTCCTGGACCTGGACCTGGACCCGCTCTGCCTGCCCATTCCAGCCCCGGACTGC
CTCCTCCCGCCCTGAGCCCCTCCAAAGTGCATGGAGTGAGGTACGGCCAACCTGCCACCAGCGAGACCGC
TGAGGTGCCTAGCTCCAGCGGAGGACCTCTGGTGACCGTCTCCACCCCCCTGCATCAGGTGAGCCCTACA
GGACTGGAGCCCAGCCACAGCCTGCTGAGCACCGAGGCTAAGCTGGTGTCCGCTGCCGGAGGACCTCTCC
CTCCTGTGTCCACCCTGACCGCCCTCCACAGCCTGGAACAGACCTCCCCCGGCCTGAACCAACAACCTCA
GAACCTGATCATGGCCAGCCTGCCCGGAGTGATGACCATCGGACCTGGCGAGCCTGCTTCCCTGGGCCCC
ACATTTACCAACACAGGAGCCTCCACACTGGTGATCGGCCTGGCTTCCACCCAGGCCCAGTCCGTGCCTG
TGATCAACAGCATGGGCTCCAGCCTGACCACACTCCAACCCGTGCAATTCAGCCAGCCTCTGCACCCCTC
CTACCAGCAGCCCCTGATGCCCCCTGTGCAGTCCCACGTCACCCAATCCCCCTTCATGGCCACAATGGCT
CAGCTGCAGTCCCCCCATGCCCTGTATTCCCACAAGCCCGAGGTGGCTCAATACACCCACACAGGACTGC
TGCCTCAGACCATGCTGATCACCGACACCACCAACCTGTCCGCCCTGGCCAGCCTGACACCCACAAAGCA
GGTCTTTACCAGCGACACCGAGGCCAGCTCCGAAAGCGGCCTCCACACCCCTGCTTCCCAGGCTACCACC
CTGCACGTGCCCAGCCAAGATCCTGCCGGAATCCAGCACCTGCAACCTGCTCACAGGCTGAGCGCTTCCC
CTACCGTGAGCTCCTCCAGCCTGGTCCTGTACCAGTCCAGCGACAGCTCCAATGGCCAATCCCACCTGCT
GCCCAGCAACCATAGCGTCATCGAGACCTTCATCAGCACCCAGATGGCCTCCTCCAGCCAGGGATCTGGC
GCCACCAACTTCAGCCTGCTGAAACAGGCTGGCGACGTGGAAGAGAACCCCGGACCTATGCACAGCGCCT
CTTCTATGCTGGGCGCCGTGAAGATGGAAGGCCACGAGCCATCTGACTGGTCCAGCTACTATGCCGAGCC
TGAGGGCTACAGCAGCGTGTCCAATATGAATGCCGGCCTGGGCATGAACGGCATGAATACCTACATGAGC
ATGAGCGCCGCTGCCATGGGCTCTGGCTCTGGAAATATGTCCGCCGGCAGCATGAACATGAGCAGCTATG
TTGGCGCCGGAATGAGCCCATCTCTGGCCGGAATGTCTCCTGGTGCTGGTGCCATGGCTGGCATGGGAGG
ATCTGCTGGTGCTGCTGGCGTTGCCGGAATGGGACCTCATCTGAGTCCTAGCCTGTCTCCACTCGGAGGA
CAAGCTGCAGGCGCTATGGGAGGACTGGCCCCTTACGCCAACATGAATAGCATGAGCCCTATGTACGGCC
AGGCCGGACTTAGCAGAGCTAGAGATCCCAAGACCTACCGGCGGAGCTACACACACGCCAAGCCTCCATA
CAGCTACATCAGCCTGATCACCATGGCCATCCAGCAGAGCCCCAACAAGATGCTGACCCTGAGCGAAATC
TACCAGTGGATCATGGATCTGTTCCCATTCTACCGGCAGAACCAGCAGCGGTGGCAGAACAGCATTAGAC
ACAGCCTGAGCTTCAACGACTGCTTCCTGAAGGTGCCAAGAAGCCCCGACAAGCCTGGCAAGGGCAGCTT
TTGGACACTGCACCCCGACAGCGGCAACATGTTCGAGAATGGCTGCTACCTGCGGCGGCAGAAACGGTTC
AAGTGCGAGAAACAGCTGGCCCTGAAAGAGGCAGCTGGCGCTGCAGGATCTGGAAAGAAAGCTGCTGCTG
GGGCCCAAGCTTCTCAGGCTCAACTTGGAGAAGCTGCCGGACCTGCCTCTGAAACACCAGCCGGAACAGA
GAGCCCTCACAGCTCTGCCTCTCCATGCCAAGAGCACAAGAGAGGCGGACTGGGAGAGCTGAAGGGAACT
CCTGCTGCTGCACTGTCTCCTCCAGAGCCTGCTCCATCTCCTGGACAGCAGCAACAGGCTGCTGCTCATC
TGCTGGGACCTCCACATCATCCTGGACTGCCTCCAGAGGCTCACCTGAAGCCTGAACACCACTACGCCTT
CAATCACCCCTTCAGCATCAACAACCTGATGTCCAGCGAACAGCAGCATCACCACAGCCACCACCACCAT
CAGCCTCACAAGATGGACCTGAAGGCCTATGAGCAAGTGATGCACTACCCCGGCTACGGCTCTCCTATGC
CTGGATCTCTTGCCATGGGACCCGTGACCAACAAGACCGGCCTTGATGCTTCTCCTCTGGCCGCCGACAC
AAGCTACTATCAGGGCGTGTACAGCAGACCCATCATGAACAGCTCCGAATTCGGCAGCGGCGAAGGCAGA
GGCAGCCTTCTTACATGTGGCGACGTGGAAGAGAACCCCGGACCTATGGAAAGCGCCGACTTCTATGAGG
CCGAGCCAAGACCTCCTATGAGCAGCCATCTGCAGAGCCCTCCACACGCTCCTAGCTCTGCCGCCTTTGG
ATTTCCTAGAGGCGCTGGACCTGCTCAGCCTCCTGCTCCTCCAGCTGCTCCTGAACCTCTCGGCGGAATT
TGCGAGCACGAAACCAGCATCGACATCAGCGCCTACATCGACCCAGCCGCCTTCAACGATGAGTTCCTGG
CCGATCTGTTCCAGCACAGCCGGCAGCAAGAGAAGGCCAAAGCTGCTGTTGGACCTACTGGTGGTGGCGG
CGGAGGCGATTTTGATTATCCTGGTGCTCCTGCCGGACCTGGCGGAGCTGTTATGCCAGGCGGAGCACAT
GGACCTCCACCTGGATATGGATGTGCCGCCGCTGGCTATCTGGACGGCAGACTGGAACCTCTGTACGAGA
GAGTTGGAGCCCCTGCTCTGAGGCCCCTGGTCATTAAGCAAGAGCCCAGAGAAGAGGACGAGGCCAAACA
GCTTGCTCTGGCCGGACTGTTCCCTTACCAACCTCCTCCACCTCCACCACCTTCTCACCCTCATCCTCAT
CCGCCTCCAGCTCATCTGGCTGCTCCTCATCTGCAGTTCCAGATCGCCCACTGTGGCCAGACCACCATGC
ATCTGCAACCCGGCCATCCTACACCACCACCTACACCTGTGCCTTCTCCACATCCTGCTCCAGCTCTTGG
AGCTGCTGGACTTCCTGGACCTGGCTCTGCTCTGAAAGGACTGGGAGCCGCTCATCCCGATCTGAGAGCA
TCTGGTGGATCTGGCGCCGGAAAGGCCAAGAAAAGCGTGGACAAGAACAGCAACGAGTACAGAGTGCGGA
GAGAGCGGAACAATATCGCCGTGCGCAAGAGCAGAGACAAGGCCAAGCAGCGGAACGTGGAAACCCAGCA
GAAGGTGCTCGAGCTGACCAGCGACAACGACCGGCTGAGAAAGAGAGTGGAACAGCTGAGCAGAGAGCTG
GACACCCTGCGGGGCATCTTTAGACAGCTGCCTGAGAGCAGCCTGGTCAAGGCCATGGGAAATTGTGCCG
GAAGCGGCGCCACCAACTTCAGCCTGCTTAAACAGGCCGGCGACGTCGAAGAAAATCCTGGGCCTATGCA
GCGGCTGGTGGCTTGGGACCCTGCTTGTTTGCCTTTGCCACCGCCACCTCCAGCCTTCAAGTCTATGGAA
GTGGCCAACTTCTACTACGAGGCCGACTGTCTGGCCGCTGCCTATGGTGGAAAAGCAGCTCCTGCTGCAC
CACCAGCTGCTAGACCTGGACCTAGACCTCCTGCTGGCGAGCTGGGATCTATCGGCGATCACGAGAGAGC
CATCGACTTCAGCCCTTACCTGGAACCACTGGGCGCTCCTCAAGCTCCTGCACCAGCTACAGCCACCGAT
ACCTTTGAAGCCGCTCCACCAGCACCGGCTCCGGCTCCAGCTTCTTCTGGACAGCACCACGACTTTCTGA
GCGACCTGTTCAGCGACGACTACGGCGGCAAGAACTGCAAGAAGCCTGCCGAGTACGGCTACGTGTCACT
GGGCAGATTGGGAGCTGCTAAGGGCGCTCTGCACCCTGGATGTTTTGCCCCTCTTCACCCTCCACCACCA
CCACCGCCTCCACCAGCTGAACTGAAAGCCGAGCCTGGATTCGAGCCCGCCGACTGCAAGAGAAAAGAAG
AAGCAGGCGCTCCTGGCGGAGGTGCTGGAATGGCTGCAGGCTTTCCTTACGCTCTGAGAGCCTACCTGGG
CTACCAGGCTGTGCCTAGCGGATCTTCTGGCAGCCTGAGCACAAGCAGCAGCTCTAGCCCTCCTGGCACA
CCTTCTCCAGCCGATGCTAAAGCCCCTCCTACAGCCTGTTATGCTGGCGCAGCTCCCGCTCCAAGCCAAG
TGAAGTCCAAGGCCAAAAAGACCGTGGATAAGCACTCCGACGAGTACAAGATCCGGCGCGAGAGAAACAA
CATTGCCGTGCGGAAGTCTCGCGACAAAGCCAAGATGAGAAACCTGGAAACACAGCACAAAGTCCTGGAA
CTGACCGCCGAGAACGAGAGACTGCAGAAGAAGGTTGAGCAGCTGAGCCGGGAACTGAGCACCCTGAGGA
ACCTGTTCAAGCAGCTGCCAGAGCCTCTGCTGGCCTCTTCTGGCCATTGTGGATCAGGGGCCACAAATTT
CAGTCTGCTGAAGCAGGCAGGGGATGTTGAAGAGAATCCAGGACCAATGAGCAAGATCAGCCAGCAGAAC
AGCACCCCTGGCGTGAACGGCATCAGCGTGATCCATACACAGGCCCACGCCTCTGGACTGCAGCAAGTTC
CTCAACTGGTGCCTGCTGGACCAGGTGGCGGAGGAAAAGCTGTTGCCCCTAGCAAGCAGAGCAAGAAATC
TAGCCCCATGGACCGGAACAGCGACGAATACCGTCAGCGGAGAGAAAGAAACAATATGGCTGTGAAGAAG
TCCCGCCTCAAGTCCAAGCAGAAAGCCCAGGATACCCTGCAGCGCGTGAACCAGCTCAAAGAGGAAAACG
AGCGGCTGGAAGCCAAAATCAAGCTGCTGACCAAAGAACTGAGCGTGCTGAAGGACCTGTTCCTGGAACA
CGCCCACAACCTGGCCGACAACGTGCAGAGCATCAGCACCGAGAATACCACCGCCGACGGCGATAATGCC
GGCCAATGAGCTAGCAAGGATCTGCGATCGCTCCGGTGCCCGTCAGTGGGCAGAGCGCACATCGCCCACA
GTCCCCGAGAAGTTGGGGGGAGGGGTCGGCAATTGAACGGGTGCCTAGAGAAGGTGGCGCGGGGTAAACT
GGGAAAGTGATGTCGTGTACTGGCTCCGCCTTTTTCCCGAGGGTGGGGGAGAACCGTATATAAGTGCAGT
AGTCGCCGTGAACGTTCTTTTTCGCAACGGGTTTGCCGCCAGAACACAGCTGAAGCTTCGAGGGGCTCGC
ATCTCTCCTTCACGCGCCCGCCGCCCTACCTGAGGCCGCCATCCACGCCGGTTGAGTCGCGTTCTGCCGC
CTCCCGCCTGTGGTGCCTCCTGAACTGCGTCCGCCGTCTAGGTAAGTTTAAAGCTCAGGTCGAGACCGGG
CCTTTGTCCGGCGCTCCCTTGGAGCCTACCTAGACTCAGCCGGCTCTCCACGCTTTGCCTGACCCTGCTT
GCTCAACTCTACGTCTTTGTTTCGTTTTCTGTTCTGCGCCGTTACAGATCCAAGCTGTGACCGGCGCCTA
CGGATCCGCCGCCACCATGGGGATCGAGGGCAGAGGAAGTCTTCTAACATGCGGTGACGTGGAGGAGAAT
CCCGGCCCTATGACCGAGTACAAGCCCACGGTGCGCCTCGCCACCCGCGACGACGTCCCCAGGGCCGTAC
GCACCCTCGCCGCCGCGTTCGCCGACTACCCCGCCACGCGCCACACCGTCGATCCGGACCGCCACATCGA
GCGGGTCACCGAGCTGCAAGAACTCTTCCTCACGCGCGTCGGGCTCGACATCGGCAAGGTGTGGGTCGCG
GACGACGGCGCCGCGGTGGCGGTCTGGACCACGCCGGAGAGCGTCGAAGCGGGGGCGGTGTTCGCCGAGA
TCGGCCCGCGCATGGCCGAGTTGAGCGGTTCCCGGCTGGCCGCGCAGCAACAGATGGAAGGCCTCCTGGC
GCCGCACCGGCCCAAGGAGCCCGCGTGGTTCCTGGCCACCGTCGGCGTCTCGCCCGACCACCAGGGCAAG
GGTCTGGGCAGCGCCGTCGTGCTCCCCGGAGTGGAGGCGGCCGAGCGCGCCGGGGTGCCCGCCTTCCTGG
AGACCTCCGCGCCCCGCAACCTCCCCTTCTACGAGCGGCTCGGCTTCACCGTCACCGCCGACGTCGAGGT
GCCCGAAGGACCGCGCACCTGGTGCATGACCCGCAAGCCCGGTGCCTGAAATCAACCTCTGGATTACAAA
ATTTGTGAAAGATTGACTGGTATTCTTAACTATGTTGCTCCTTTTACGCTATGTGGATACGCTGCTTTAA
TGCCTTTGTATCATGCGTTAACTAAACTTGTTTATTGCAGCTTATAATGGTTACAAATAAAGCAATAGCA
TCACAAATTTCACAAATAAAGCATTTTTTTCACTGCATTCTAGTTGTGGTTTGTCCAAACTCATCAATGT
ATCTTATCATGTCTGGAATTGACTCAAATGATGTCAATTAGTCTATCAGAAGCTCATCTGGTCTCCCTTC
CGGGGGACAAGACATCCCTGTTTAATATTTAAACAGCAGTGTTCCCAAACTGGGTTCTTATATCCCTTGC
TCTGGTCAACCAGGTTGCAGGGTTTCCTGTCCTCACAGGAACGAAGTCCCTAAAGAAACAGTGGCAGCCA
GGTTTAGCCCCGGAATTGACTGGATTCCTTTTTTAGGGCCCATTGGTATGGCTTTTTCCCCGTATCCCCC
CAGGTGTCTGCAGGCTCAAAGAGCAGCGAGAAGCGTTCAGAGGAAAGCGATCCCGTGCCACCTTCCCCGT
GCCCGGGCTGTCCCCGCACGCTGCCGGCTCGGGGATGCGGGGGGAGCGCCGGACCGGAGCGGAGCCCCGG
GCGGCTCGCTGCTGCCCCCTAGCGGGGGAGGGACGTAATTACATCCCTGGGGGCTTTGGGGGGGGGCTGT
CCCTGATATCTATAACAAGAAAATATATATATAATAAGTTATCACGTAAGTAGAACATGAAATAACAATA
TAATTATCGTATGAGTTAAATCTTAAAAGTCACGTAAAAGATAATCATGCGTCATTTTGACTCACGCGGT
CGTTATAGTTCAAAATCAGTGACACTTACCGCATTGACAAGCACGCCTCACGGGAGCTCCAAGCGGCGAC
TGAGATGTCCTAAATGCACAGCGACGGATTCGCGCTATTTAGAAAGAGAGAGCAATATTTCAAGAATGCA
TGCGTCAATTTTACGCAGACTATCTTTCTAGGGTTAATCTAGCTGCATCAGGATCATATCGTCGGGTCTT
TTTTCCGGCTCAGTCATCGCCCAAGCTGGCGCTATCTGGGCATCGGGGAGGAAGAAGCCCGTGCCTTTTC
CCGCGAGGTTGAAGCGGCATGGAAAGAGTTTGCCGAGGATGACTGCTGCTGCATTGACGTTGAGCGAAAA
CGCACGTTTACCATGATGATTCGGGAAGGTGTGGCCATGCACGCCTTTAACGGTGAACTGTTCGTTCAGG
CCACCTGGGATACCAGTTCGTCGCGGCTTTTCCGGACACAGTTCCGGATGGTCAGCCCGAAGCGCATCAG
CAACCCGAACAATACCGGCGACAGCCGGAACTGCCGTGCCGGTGTGCAGATTAATGACAGCGGTGCGGCG
CTGGGATATTACGTCAGCGAGGACGGGTATCCTGGCTGGATGCCGCAGAAATGGACATGGATACCCCGTG
AGTTACCCGGCGGGCGCGCTTGGCGTAATCATGGTCATAGCTGTTTCCTGTGTGAAATTGTTATCCGCTC
ACAATTCCACACAACATACGAGCCGGAAGCATAAAGTGTAAAGCCTGGGGTGCCTAATGAGTGAGCTAAC
TCACATTAATTGCGTTGCGCTCACTGCCCGCTTTCCAGTCGGGAAACCTGTCGTGCCAGCTGCATTAATG
AATCGGCCAACGCGCGGGGAGAGGCGGTTTGCGTATTGGGCGCTCTTCCGCTTCCTCGCTCACTGACTCG
CTGCGCTCGGTCGTTCGGCTGCGGCGAGCGGTATCAGCTCACTCAAAGGCGGTAATACGGTTATCCACAG
AATCAGGGGATAACGCAGGAAAGAACATGTGAGCAAAAGGCCAGCAAAAGGCCAGGAACCGTAAAAAGGC
CGCGTTGCTGGCGTTTTTCCATAGGCTCCGCCCCCCTGACGAGCATCACAAAAATCGACGCTCAAGTCAG
AGGTGGCGAAACCCGACAGGACTATAAAGATACCAGGCGTTTCCCCCTGGAAGCTCCCTCGTGCGCTCTC
CTGTTCCGACCCTGCCGCTTACCGGATACCTGTCCGCCTTTCTCCCTTCGGGAAGCGTGGCGCTTTCTCA
TAGCTCACGCTGTAGGTATCTCAGTTCGGTGTAGGTCGTTCGCTCCAAGCTGGGCTGTGTGCACGAACCC
CCCGTTCAGCCCGACCGCTGCGCCTTATCCGGTAACTATCGTCTTGAGTCCAACCCGGTAAGACACGACT
TATCGCCACTGGCAGCAGCCACTGGTAACAGGATTAGCAGAGCGAGGTATGTAGGCGGTGCTACAGAGTT
CTTGAAGTGGTGGCCTAACTACGGCTACACTAGAAGAACAGTATTTGGTATCTGCGCTCTGCTGAAGCCA
GTTACCTTCGGAAAAAGAGTTGGTAGCTCTTGATCCGGCAAACAAACCACCGCTGGTAGCGGTGGTTTTT
TTGTTTGCAAGCAGCAGATTACGCGCAGAAAAAAAGGATCTCAAGAAGATCCTTTGATCTTTTCTACGGG
GTCTGACGCTCAGTGGAACGAAAACTCACGTTAAGGGATTTTGGTCATGAGATTATCAAAAAGGATCTTC
ACCTAGATCCTTTTAAATTAAAAATGAAGTTTTAAATCAATCTAAAGTATATATGAGTAAACTTGGTCTG
ACAGTTACCAATGCTTAATCAGTGAGGCACCTATCTCAGCGATCTGTCTATTTCGTTCATCCATAGTTGC
CTGACTCCCCGTCGTGTAGATAACTACGATACGGGAGGGCTTACCATCTGGCCCCAGTGCTGCAATGATA
CCGCGAGACCCACGCTCACCGGCTCCAGATTTATCAGCAATAAACCAGCCAGCCGGAAGGGCCGAGCGCA
GAAGTGGTCCTGCAACTTTATCCGCCTCCATCCAGTCTATTAATTGTTGCCGGGAAGCTAGAGTAAGTAG
TTCGCCAGTTAATAGTTTGCGCAACGTTGTTGCCATTGCTACAGGCATCGTGGTGTCACGCTCGTCGTTT
GGTATGGCTTCATTCAGCTCCGGTTCCCAACGATCAAGGCGAGTTACATGATCCCCCATGTTGTGCAAAA
AAGCGGTTAGCTCCTTCGGTCCTCCGATCGTTGTCAGAAGTAAGTTGGCCGCAGTGTTATCACTCATGGT
TATGGCAGCACTGCATAATTCTCTTACTGTCATGCCATCCGTAAGATGCTTTTCTGTGACTGGTGAGTAC
TCAACCAAGTCATTCTGAGAATAGTGTATGCGGCGACCGAGTTGCTCTTGCCCGGCGTCAATACGGGATA
ATACCGCGCCACATAGCAGAACTTTAAAAGTGCTCATCATTGGAAAACGTTCTTCGGGGCGAAAACTCTC
AAGGATCTTACCGCTGTTGAGATCCAGTTCGATGTAACCCACTCGTGCACCCAACTGATCTTCAGCATCT
TTTACTTTCACCAGCGTTTCTGGGTGAGCAAAAACAGGAAGGCAAAATGCCGCAAAAAAGGGAATAAGGG
CGACACGGAAATGTTGAATACTCAT
